>Addgene plasmid #231318 | pNDGG049 | addgene full sequence | sequence record 466018 | Addgene NGS Result
TTACTGCATGAGCTTGTGGAAGTGTGCTGAGCATAAATGATTCTCCTAGCTGTTCTTTGGGTAAGTACGC
CATCAGGACGTTGTGAGTGGCGCGATTTTTAGCGGCTGAAATCAGCCCTTGAGCCTGTCGGCAAGTCGCG
TCATGAGGTCCATGCGCTCATGCAGGATCGCCACGACCAACGCGGGTTCGCCCGCACGCGGCAGGCAAAA
AACGTAGTGGTGTTCGCAGCGGGCCATCCGCAGCGCGGGAAAGAGTTCGCTCATGTCCTTAAACGGGCCT
TCGCCGGCGGCAAGCCTGGCTATGCCCTGTTCCAGCTTAGCGATATAGCGGCGCACCTGCGCCGCGCCCC
ACTCCCGGCGCGTGTAGCGGATGATGCCGCGTAGATCGGCTTCGGCCTCAGCCGTGAGGATGTAGGCCGT
CAAGCGCGATCCCCGCTGAGTTCTTCATCAAGAATTTCGCCGACGCTCTTGGTGGACACCTTGCCGGCAA
GCCCATCGTTGATGCGGTTCCCCAGCATGGTTTTCAGTTCCTGCCATGCCTGATCGGCATCAGCGTCACC
GGGGAACAGACGTTCGAGGGCGTATTGCTTAATGGTCTTGCCCTGCAAGGCGGCCAGGGCTTTCAGGCTC
TGGTGCTGCTGGTCCGTCATGTCGATTGTCAGGCGGCTCATTGGATAACCTCCATAAAATACACGTAACC
ACATTAGCACATATGTGGGCGTGAGGCTACAGCGCGAGGCGCATTAAGGTCGGGAAAATGCGCTAGGCGC
ATTTAAATTGCGTATTGCTGTAATGCGCCATGCCGGCTAGACTAGGCCCAAATGGGTATACCCAATTTGA
CCAAGGGGGACGCGATGAGGGCGGCCAAGCACTACCGACAACTTCTATCCATCGACTTCAACATCGAGGC
GCTGGCCTTCGTGCCTGGACCCGACGGCACACGCGGCCGGCGCATCCACGTCCTGGGGCGCGAGGTCCGC
GACCGGCCCGGCCTGGTCGAGTACCTTTCGCCGGCGTTCGGCTCGCGGGTGGCGCTGGACGGCTACTGCA
AGGCCAATTTCGATGCAGTGCTGCACCTGGCGTACCCCGATCATCAGCAATGGGGCCACGCATGAAGCGC
CGAAGCTACGCCATGCTGCGCGCCGCTGCCGCGCTGGCCGTCCTGGTCGTTGCCTCGCCGGCATGGGCCG
AGCTGCGCGGCGAGGTCGTGCGCATCATCGACGGCGACACCATCGACGTGCTGGTAGACAAGCAGCCGGT
GCGCGTGCGCCTGGTGGACATTGACGCGCCGGAAAAGCGGCAAGCCTTCGGCGAACGTGCGCGCCAGGCG
CTGGCCGGCATGGTGTTCCGCCGGCACGTCCTGGTCGACGAGAAGGACACCGACCGTTACGGCCGCACGC
TGGGCACCGTCTGGGTCAACATGGAGCTGGCCAGCCGGCCGCCGCAGCCGCGCAACGTCAACGCCGCGAT
GGTTCACCAGGGCATGGCGTGGGCCTATCGCTTCCACGGCCGCGCGGCCGACCCTGAAATGCTGCGGCTC
GAACAGGAGGCGCGAGGCAAGCGCGTCGGCCTCTGGTCCGATCCGCACGCCGTCGAGCCGTGGAAATGGC
GACGCGAGAGCAACAACCGGAGGGACGAAGGTTGAAGGTCGCCCGCATCTACCTGCGCGCCAGTACGGAC
GAGCAGAATCTTGAACGCCAGGAGAGCCTTGTAGCGGCCACGCGGGCCGCCGGGTACTACGTCGCCGGCA
TCTACCGCGAGAAGGCGTCCGGCGCACGCGCCGACCGGCCCGAGCTGCTGCGCATGATCGCGGACCTGCA
ACCTGGTGAAGTCGTCGTTGCGGAGAAGATCGACCGCATCAGCCGCTTGCCGTTGGCCGAGGCCGAGCGC
CTGGTTGCGTCGATCCGGGCCAAAGGGGCCAAGCTGGCCGTGCCTGGCGTGGTGGACCTGTCGGAGCTGG
CCGCCGAGGCGAACGGAGTGGCGAAAATCGTTCTGGAATCCGTCCAGGACATGCTTTTGAAGCTCGCCTT
GCAGATGGCCCGCGACGACTACGAGGATCGGCGCGAGCGTCAACGTCAGGGTGTCCAGTTGGCGAAGGCC
GCCGGCCGCTACACCGGCCGCAAACGTGACGCCGGCATGCACGACCGCATCATCACGCTTCGCTCCGGCG
GATCGAGCATTGCCAAGACGGCCAAGCTGGTCGGATGCAGCCCGAGCCAGGTCAAACGAGTGTGGGCGGC
CTGGAACGCGCAGCAGCAAAAATAAAGCCGGGCAGTGCCCGGCTTTTCTCACCTTTTCGCGTCCCGCAGG
GCCGCTGCGAGCGCCCTACCTAGATCCTCGCTTTCCCCCTCGGTGTAGTCCGGCCAGGGCACGAAGGGCG
CGGATGCGAACCTGTTGAGCAGGTCAGATCTAGGGCGGCGGATTTGTCCTACTCAGGAGAGCGTTCACCG
ACAAACAACAGATAAAACGAAAGGCCCAGTCTTTCGACTGAGCCTTTCGTTTTATTTGATGCCTGCCGAA
TTCGGATCCGGAGTGAGACCGCAGCTGGCACGACAGGTTTGCCGACTGGAAAGCGGGCAGTGAGCGCAAC
GCAATTAATGTGAGTTAGCTCACTCATTAGGCACCCCAGGCTTTACACTTTATGCTTCCGGCTCGTATGT
TGTGTGGAATTGTGAGCGGATAACAATTTCACACAGGAAACAGCTATGACCATGATTACGCCAAGCTTGC
ATGCCTGCAGGTCGACTCTAGAGGATCCCCGGGTACCGAGCTCGAATTCACTGGCCGTCGTTTTACAACG
TCGTGACTGGGAAAACCCTGGCGTTACCCAACTTAATCGCCTTGCAGCACATCCCCCTTTCGCCAGCTGG
CGTAATAGCGAAGAGGCCCGCACCGATCGCCCTTCCCAACAGTTGCGCAGCCTGAATGGCGAATGGCGCC
TGATGCGGTATTTTCTCCTTACGCATCTGTGCGGTATTTCACACCGCATATGGTGCACTCTCAGTACAAT
CTGCTCTGATGCCGCATAGTTAAGCCAGCCCCGACACCCGCCAACACCCGCTGACGCGCCCTGACGGGCT
TGTCTGCTCCCGGCATCCGCTTACAGACAAGCTGTGACGGTCTCACGCTCTTGGACTCCTGTTGATAGAT
CCAGTAATGACCTCAGAACTCCATCTGGATTTGTTCAGAACGCTCGGTTGCCGCCGGGCGTTTTTTATTG
GTGAGAATCCAGGCAATTGACATAAGCCTGTTCGGTTCGTAAACTGTAATGCAAGTAGCGTATGCGCTCA
CGCAACTGGTCCAGAACCTTGACCGAACGCAGCGGTGGTAACGGCGCAGTGGCGGTTTTCATGGCTTGTT
ATGACTGTTTTTTTGTACAGCCTATGCCTCGGGCATCCAAGCAGCAAGCGCGTTACGCCGTGGGTCGATG
TTTGATGTTATGGAGCAGCAACGATGTTACGCAGCAGCAACGATGTTACGCAGCAGGGCAGTCGCCCTAA
AACAAAGTTAGGTGGCTCAAGTATGGGCATCATTCGCACATGTAGGCTCGGCCCTGACCAAGTCAAATCC
ATGCGGGCTGCTCTTGATCTTTTCGGTCGTGAGTTCGGCGACGTAGCCACCTACTCCCAACATCAGCCGG
ACTCCGATTACCTCGGGAACTTGCTCCGTAGTAAGACATTCATCGCGCTTGCTGCCTTCGACCAAGAAGC
GGTTGTTGGCGCTCTCGCGGCTTACGTTCTGCCCAAGTTTGAGCAGCCGCGTAGTGAGATCTATATCTAT
GATCTCGCAGTCTCCGGAGAGCACCGGAGGCAGGGCATTGCCACCGCGCTCATCAATCTCCTCAAGCATG
AGGCCAACGCGCTTGGTGCTTATGTGATCTACGTGCAAGCAGATTACGGTGACGATCCCGCAGTGGCTCT
CTATACAAAGTTGGGCATACGGGAAGAAGTGATGCACTTTGATATCGACCCAAGTACCGCCACCTAACAA
TTCGTTCAAGCCGAGATCGGCTTCCCGGCCGCGGAGTTGTTCGGTAAATTGACTACTTTTCCGCTGCATA
ACCCTGCTTCGGGGTCATTATAGCGATTTTTTCGGTATATCCATCCTTTTTCGCACGATATACAGGATTT
TGCCAAAGGGTTCGTGTAGACTTTCCTTGGTGTATCCAACGGCGTCAGCCGGGCAGGATAGGTGAAGTAG
GCCCACCCGCGAGCGGGTGTTCCTTCTTCACTGTCCCTTATTCGCACCTGGCGGTGCTCAACGGGAATCC
TGCTCTGCGAGGCTGGCCGTAGGCCGGCCCTACCGGCGCGGCAGCGTTACCCGTGTCGGCGGCTCCAACG
GCTCGCCATCGTCCAGAAAACACGGCTCATCGGGCATCGGCAGGCGCTGCTGCCCGCGCCGTTCCCATTC
CTCCGTTTCGGTCAAGGCTGGCAGGTCTGGTTCCATGCCCGGAATGCCGGGCTGGCTGGGCGGCTCCTCG
CCGGGGCCGGTCGGTAGTTGCTGCTCGCCCGGATACAGGGTCGGGATGCGGCGCAGGTCGCCATGCCCCA
ACAGCGATTCGTCCTGGTCGTCGTGATCAACCACCACGGCGGCACTGAACACCGACAGGCGCAACTGGTC
GCGGGGCTGGCCCCACGCCACGCGGTCATTGACCACGTAGGCCGACACGGTGCCGGGGCCGTTGAGCTTC
ACGACGGAGATCCAGCGCTCGGCCACCAAGTCCTTGACTGCGTATTGGACCGTCCGCAAAGAACGTCCGA
TGAGCTTGGAAAGAGTCTTTTGGCTGACCACCACGGCGTTCTGGTGGCCCATCTGCGCGACGAGGTGATG
CAGCAGCATTGCCGCCGTGGGTTTCCTCGCAATAAGCCCGGCCCACGCCTCATGCGCTTTGCGTTCCGTT
TGGACCCAGTGACCGGGCTTGTTCTTGGCTTGAATGCCGATTTCTCTGGACTGCGTGGCCATGCTTATCT
CCATGCGGTAGGGGTGCCGCACGGTTGCGGCACCATGCGCAATCAGCTGCAACTTTTCGGCAGCGCGACA
ACAATTATGCGTTGCGTAAAAGTGGCAGTCAATTACAGATTTTCTTTAACCTACGCAATGAGCTATTGCG
GGGGGTGCCGCAATGAGCTGTTGCGTACCCCCCTTTTTTAAGTTGTTGATTTTTAAGTCTTTCGCATTTC
GCCCTATATCTAGTTCTTTGGTGCCCAAAGAAGGGCACCCCTGCGGGGTTCCCCCACGCCTTCGGCGCGG
CTCCCCCTCCGGCAAAAAGTGGCCCCTCCGGGGCTTGTTGATCGACTGCGCGGCCTTCGGCCTTGCCCAA
GGTGGCGCTGCCCCCTTGGAACCCCCGCACTCGCCGCCGTGAGGCTCGGGGGGCAGGCGGGCGGGCTTCG
CCCTTCGACTGCCCCCACTCGCATAGGCTTGGGTCGTTCCAGGCGCGTCAAGGCCAAGCCGCTGCGCGGT
CGCTGCGCGAGCCTTGACCCGCCTTCCTCTTGGTGTCCAACCGGCAAGCGAAGCGCGCAGGCCGCAGGCC
GGAGGCTTTTCCCCAGAGAAAATTAAAAAAATTGATGGGGCAAGGCCGCAGGCCGCGCAGTTGGAGCCGG
TGGGTATGTGGTCGAAGGCTGGGTAGCCGGTGGGCAATCCCTGTGGTCAAGCTCGTGGGCAGGCGCAGCC
TGTCCATCAGCTTGTCCAGCAGGGTTGTCCACGGGCCGAGCGAAGCGAGCCAGCCGGTGGCCGCTCGCGG
CCATCGTCCACATATCCACGGGCTGGCAAGGGAGCGCAGCGACCGCGCAGGGCGAAGCCCGGAGAGCAAG
CCCGTAGGGGG
Features (pLannotate 1.2.2; 18 found; start..end, strand, type, name):
    115..423     -  CDS            parE: PARE_ECOLX - Experimental evidence at protein level: Swiss-Prot protein existence level 1. Toxin component of a type II toxin-antitoxin (TA) system involved in plasmid partition. Acts by inhibiting DNA gyrase, converting supercoiled plasmid DNA into a singly cleaved linear form in an ATP-dependent fashion. To do so it probably interacts with one of the gyrase subunits. Gyrase inhibition is prevented by antitoxin ParD, and is reversed in vitro by incubation with ParD. In cells that have lost the plasmid filamentation and growth inhibition occur; this is suppressed when ParD is supplied in trans
    423..671     -  CDS            parD: PARD_ECOLX - Experimental evidence at protein level: Swiss-Prot protein existence level 1. Antitoxin component of a type II toxin-antitoxin (TA) system involved in plasmid partition. Inhibits the anti-DNA gyrase activity of toxin ParE; reverses and restores gyrase catalytic activity in vitro. The parDE operon alone is capable of stabilizing an RK2-derived minireplicon under defined growth conditions in several different Gram- negative bacteria. It does so by the post-segregational killing (PSK) of plasmid-free cells, also referred to as a plasmid addiction system. Binds its own promoter, autor
    800..1642    +  CDS            parB: PARB4_ECOLX - Protein predicted: Swiss-Prot protein existence level 4. Involved in plasmid partition. From Escherichia coli.
   1606..2262    +  CDS            parA: PARA4_ECOLX - Protein inferred from homology: Swiss-Prot protein existence level 3. Involved in plasmid partition. From Escherichia coli.
   2422..2508    -  terminator     rrnB T1 terminator: Escherichia coli rrnB; transcription terminator T1 from the E. coli rrnB gene
   2541..2583    +  CDS            lacI (fragment): lac repressor; lacI; The lac repressor binds to the lac operator to inhibit transcription in E. coli. This inhibition can be relieved by adding lactose or isopropyl-β-D-thiogalactopyranoside (IPTG).
   2596..2617    +  protein_bind   CAP binding site: CAP binding activates transcription in the presence of cAMP. E. coli catabolite activator protein
   2632..2662    +  promoter       lac promoter: promoter for the E. coli lac operon
   2670..2686    +  protein_bind   lac operator: The lac repressor binds to the lac operator to inhibit transcription in E. coli. This inhibition can be relieved by adding lactose or isopropyl-β-D-thiogalactopyranoside (IPTG). lac repressor encoded by lacI
   2723..2779    -  misc_feature   MCS: pUC18/19 multiple cloning site
   2776..2933    +  CDS            lacZα (fragment): LacZα fragment of β-galactosidase; lacZ fragment
   2939..3038    -  misc_feature   bom (fragment): basis of mobility region from pBR322
   3134..3228    +  terminator     lambda t0 terminator: transcription terminator from phage lambda
   3237..3265    +  promoter       Pc promoter: intI1 (promoter lies within the coding sequence); class 1 integron promoter
   3454..3987    +  CDS            GmR: gentamycin acetyltransferase; aacC1; confers resistance to gentamycin
   4181..4289    +  oriT           oriT: incP origin of transfer
   4300..4962    -  CDS            pBBR1 Rep: replication protein for the broad-host-range plasmid pBBR1 from Bordetella bronchiseptica
   4963..5734    -  rep_origin     pBBR1 oriV: replication origin of the broad-host-range plasmid pBBR1 from Bordetella bronchiseptica; requires the pBBR1 Rep protein for replication
