[The description below was written by a language model from this plasmid's Addgene catalogue record and pLannotate feature annotations shown in this document.]
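Description:
pNDGG049 is an empty Golden Gate cloning vector from the BEVA2.0 modular vector system, intended as a broad-host-range bacterial plasmid with added stability functions. According to the record it was itself built by Golden Gate assembly of five module plasmids (pOGG004, pOGG009, pOGG011, pOGG012 and pOGG014), giving a pBBR1–gentamicin–par–ELT4 configuration of about 5.8 kb. Replication relies on the pBBR1 oriV together with its cognate Rep protein, a system from Bordetella bronchiseptica that functions in many Gram-negative species. The record lists the plasmid as high copy in an E. coli cloning strain. Selection is by gentamicin, through the aacC1 acetyltransferase gene driven by the class 1 integron Pc promoter. An IncP oriT allows conjugative transfer into recipient bacteria when transfer functions are supplied in trans.

The stability module is an RK2-type par region. It encodes parA and parB, annotated as plasmid partition proteins, alongside the divergently oriented parDE type II toxin–antitoxin pair. ParE is a gyrase-inhibiting toxin neutralised by ParD, so cells that lose the plasmid are killed post-segregationally, which helps retain the plasmid without antibiotic pressure.

The cloning site is a lacZα cassette containing the CAP site, lac promoter and operator, and a pUC18/19-type polylinker. It is flanked by the rrnB T1 and lambda t0 terminators, which insulate it from surrounding transcription. In Golden Gate vectors such a cassette is typically displaced by the assembled insert to allow blue/white screening, although the type IIS sites and the meaning of the "ELT4" designation are not annotated in the record. No insert is present, and the plasmid serves as a recipient for user-assembled constructs.
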