Addgene plasmid #231318: pNDGG049
Purpose: (Empty Backbone) BEVA Golden Gate cloning vector; BEVA2.0 Broad host range plasmid with stability. -pBBR1-Gm-par-ELT4; GG assembly from pOGG004, pOGG009, pOGG011, pOGG012, and pOGG014, GmR
Depositing lab: Barney Geddes. Depositing organization: North Dakota State University. Publication: BEVA2.0: modular assembly of golden gate-compatible vectors with expanded utility for genetic engineering. Geddes BA, Williamson R, Schumacher J, Ardi A, Levin G, Cervenka E, Huang R, diCenzo G. Can J Microbiol. 2025 Jan 1;71:1-13. doi: 10.1139/cjm-2024-0246. PubMed 39919271.
Backbone
  Vector backbone: NA
  Vector type: Bacterial Expression
Growth in bacteria
  Bacterial resistance: Gentamicin, 10 μg/mL
  Growth temperature: 37°C
  Growth strain: DH5alpha
  Copy number: High Copy
Gene/Insert
  Gene/Insert name: None
Terms and licenses: Academic/Nonprofit Terms; Industry Terms: Not Available to Industry
How to cite: pNDGG049 was a gift from Barney Geddes (Addgene plasmid # 231318 ; http://n2t.net/addgene:231318 ; RRID:Addgene_231318)
